>Addgene plasmid #149215 | pGBW-m4046703 | addgene full sequence | sequence record 298224 | Ginkgo NGS Result
GCGGCCGCCCCACACACCATAGCTTCAAAATGTTTCTACTCCTTTTTTACTCTTCCAGATTTTCTCGGAC
TCCGCGCATCGCCGTACCACTTCAAAACACCCAAGCACAGCATACTAAATTTCCCCTCTTTCTTCCTCTA
GGGTGTCGTTAATTACCCGTACTAAAGGTTTGGAAAAGAAAAAAGAGACCGCCTCGTTTCTTTTTCTTCG
TCGAAAAAGGCAATAAAAATTTTTATCACGTTTCTTTTTCTTGAAAATTTTTTTTTTTGATTTTTTTCTC
TTTCGATGACCTCCCATTGATATTTAAGTTAATAAACGGTCTTCAATTTCTCAAGTTTCAGTTTCATTTT
TCTTGTTCTATTACAACTTTTTTTACTTCTTGCTCATTAGAAAGAAAGCATAGCAATCTAATCTAAGTTT
TAATTACAAAATGGCAGTGAAAAGAACAATCAAGGGTACACACCACTGGTTGTTACTCACAATTTTGACT
TCACTTTTAGTTTTAGTCCAGAGTACTCAATGGTCTTTGTTCTTTTTTTTGTATGAAAATGCCTTTTTAC
CTTTTGCTATGGGTATTATTGCTATGTCTGCTTTTGCAATGATGTTTGTCAAACATAAGCATGCATTTCT
CTGTTTGTTTTTGTTACCTTCTCTTGCCACTGTAGCTTATTTTAATATGGTCTATATGCCTGCTAGTTGG
GTGATGCGTATTATGACATGGTTGGATATGGTTGATACTAGTTTGTCTGGTTTTAAGCTAAAAGACTGTG
TTATGTATGCATCAGCTGTAGTGTTACTAATCCTTATGACAGCAAGAACTGTGTATGATGATGGTGCTAG
GAGAGTGTGGACACTTATGAATGTCTTGACACTCGTTTATAAAGTTTATTATGGTAATGCTTTAGATCAA
GCCATTTCCATGTGGGCTCTTATAATCTCTGTTACTTCTAACTACTCAGGTGTAGTTACAACTGTCATGT
TTTTGGCCAGAGGTATTGTTTTTATGTGTGTTGAGTATTGCCCTATTTTCTTCATAACTGGTAATACACT
TCAGTGTATAATGCTAGTTTATTGTTTCTTAGGCTATTTTTGTACTTGTTACTTTGGCCTCTTTTGTTTA
CTCAACCGCTACTTTAGACTGACTCTTGGTGTTTATGATTACTTAGTTTCTACACAGGAGTTTAGATATA
TGAATTCACAGGGACTACTCCCACCCAAGAATAGCATAGATGCCTTCAAACTCAACATTAAATTGTTGGG
TGTTGGTGGCAAACCTTGTATCAAAGTAGCCACTGTATAAACAGGCCCCTTTTCCTTTGTCGATATCATG
TAATTAGTTATGTCACGCTTACATTCACGCCCTCCTCCCACATCCGCTCTAACCGAAAAGGAAGGAGTTA
GACAACCTGAAGTCTAGGTCCCTATTTATTTTTTTTAATAGTTATGTTAGTATTAAGAACGTTATTTATA
TTTCAAATTTTTCTTTTTTTTCTGTACAAAGCGGCCGCCGAACCACTAGTGCACTGCAGTACACGGTTTC
CTTGAAATTTTTTTGATTCGGTAATCTCCGAACAGAAGGAAGAACGAAGGAAGGAGCACAGACTTAGATT
GGTATATATACGCATATGTAGTGTTGAAGAAACATGAAATTGCCCAGTATTCTTAACCCAACTGCACAGA
ACAAAAACGTGCAGGAAACGAAGATAAATCATGTCGAAAGCTACATATAAGGAACGTGCTGCTACTCATC
CTAGTCCTGTTGCTGCCAAGCTATTTAATATCATGCACGAAAAGCAAACAAACTTGTGTGCTTCATTGGA
TGTTCGTACCACCAAGGAATTACTGGAGTTAGTTGAAGCATTAGGTCCCAAAATTTGTTTACTAAAAACA
CATGTGGATATCTTGACTGATTTTTCCATGGAGGGCACAGTTAAGCCGCTAAAGGCATTATCCGCCAAGT
ACAATTTTTTACTCTTCGAGGACAGAAAATTTGCTGACATTGGTAATACAGTCAAATTGCAGTACTCTGC
GGGTGTATACAGAATAGCAGAATGGGCAGACATTACGAATGCACACGGTGTGGTGGGCCCAGGTATTGTT
AGCGGTTTGAAGCAGGCGGCAGAAGAAGTAACAAAGGAACCTAGAGGCCTTTTGATGTTAGCAGAATTGT
CATGCAAGGGCTCCCTATCTACTGGAGAATATACTAAGGGTACTGTTGACATTGCGAAGAGCGACAAAGA
TTTTGTTATCGGCTTTATTGCTCAAAGAGACATGGGTGGAAGAGATGAAGGTTACGATTGGTTGATTATG
ACACCCGGTGTGGGTTTAGATGACAAGGGAGATGCATTGGGTCAACAGTATAGAACCGTGGATGATGTGG
TTTCTACAGGATCTGACATTATTATTGTTGGAAGAGGACTATTTGCAAAGGGAAGGGATGCTAAGGTAGA
GGGTGAACGTTACAGAAAAGCAGGCTGGGAAGCATATTTGAGAAGATGCGGCCAGCAAAACTAAAAAACT
GTATTATAAGTAAATGCATGTATACTAAACTCACAAATTAGAGCTTCAATTTAATTATATCAGTTATTAC
CCGAGTAACGAAGCATCTGTGCTTCATTTTGTAGAACAAAAATGCAACGCGAGAGCGCTAATTTTTCAAA
CAAAGAATCTGAGCTGCATTTTTACAGAACAGAAATGCAACGCGAAAGCGCTATTTTACCAACGAAGAAT
CTGTGCTTCATTTTTGTAAAACAAAAATGCAACGCGAGAGCGCTAATTTTTCAAACAAAGAATCTGAGCT
GCATTTTTACAGAACAGAAATGCAACGCGAGAGCGCTATTTTACCAACAAAGAATCTATACTTCTTTTTT
GTTCTACAAAAATGCATCCCGAGAGCGCTATTTTTCTAACAAAGCATCTTAGATTACTTTTTTTCTCCTT
TGTGCGCTCTATAATGCAGTCTCTTGATAACTTTTTGCACTGTAGGTCCGTTAAGGTTAGAAGAAGGCTA
CTTTGGTGTCTATTTTCTCTTCCATAAAAAAAGCCTGACTCCACTTCCCGCGTTTACTGATTACTAGCGA
AGCTGCGGGTGCATTTTTTCAAGATAAAGGCATCCCCGATTATATTCTATACCGATGTGGATTGCGCATA
CTTTGTGAACAGAAAGTGATAGCGTTGATGATTCTTCATTGGTCAGAAAATTATGAACGGTTTCTTCTAT
TTTGTCTCTATATACTACGTATAGGAAATGTTTACATTTTCGTATTGTTTTCGATTCACTCTATGAATAG
TTCTTACTACAATTTTTTTGTCTAAAGAGTAATACTAGAGATAAACATAAAAAATGTAGAGGTCGAGTTT
AGATGCAAGTTCAAGGAGCGAAAGGTGGATGGGTAGGTTATATAGGGATATAGCACAGAGATATATAGCA
AAGAGATACTTTTGAGCAATGTTTGTGGAAGCGGTATTCGCAATATTTTAGTAGCTCGTTACAGTCCGGT
GCGTTTTTGGTTTTTTGAAAGTGCGTCATCAGAGCGCTTTTGGTTTTCAAAAGCGCTCTGAAGTTCCTAT
ACTTTCTAGCTAGAGAATAGGAACTTCCCGAGCGGCCGCGTGTTACAAGCTTGACTCCAGCGTAACTGGA
CTGCAATCAACTCACTGGCTCACCTTCACGGGTGGGCCTTTCTTCGGTAGAAAATCAAAGGATCTTCTTG
AGATCCTTTTTTTCTGCGCGTAATCTGCTGCTTGCAAACAAAAAAACCACCGCTACCAGCGGTGGTTTGT
TTGCCGGATCAAGAGCTACCAACTCTTTTTCCGAGGTAACTGGCTTCAGCAGAGCGCAGATACCAAATAC
TGTTCTTCTAGTGTAGCCGTAGTTAGGCCACCACTTCAAGAACTCTGTAGCACCGCCTACATACCTCGCT
CTGCTAATCCTGTTACCAGTGGCTGCTGCCAGTGGCGATAAGTCGTGTCTTACCGGGTTGGACTCAAGAC
GATAGTTACCGGATAAGGCGCAGCGGTCGGGCTGAACGGGGGGTTCGTGCACACAGCCCAGCTTGGAGCG
AACGACCTACACCGAACTGAGATACCTACAGCGTGAGCTATGAGAAAGCGCCACGCTTCCCGAAGGGAGA
AAGGCGGACAGGTATCCGGTAAGCGGCAGGGTCGGAACAGGAGAGCGCACGAGGGAGCTTCCAGGGGTAA
ACGCCTGGTATCTTTATAGTCCTGTCGGGTTTCGCCACCTCTGACTTGAGCATCGATTTTTGTGATGCTC
GTCAGGGGGGCGGAGCCTATGGAAAAACGCCAGCAACGCAGAAAGGCCCACCCGAAGGTGAGCCAGGTGA
TTACATTTGGGCCCTCATCAGAGGTTTTCACCGTCATCACCGAAACGCGCGAGGCAGCTGCGGTAAAGCT
CATCAGCGTGGTCGTGAAGCGATTCACAGATGTCTGCCTGTTCATCCGCGTCCAGCTCGTTGAGTTTCTC
CAGAAGCGTTAATGTCTGGCTTCTGATAAAGCGGGCCATGTTAAGGGCGGTTTTTTCCTGTTTGGTCACT
TACCAATGCTTAATCAGTGAGGCACCTATCTCAGCGATCTGTCTATTTCGTTCATCCATAGTTGCCTGAC
TCCCCGTCGTGTAGATAACTACGATGCGGGAGGGCTTACCATCTGGCCCCAGTGCTGCAATGATACCGCG
AGACCCACGCTCACCGGCTCCAGATTTATCAGCAATAAACCAGCCAGCCGGGAGGGCCGAGCGCAGAAGT
GATCCTGCAACTTTATCCGCCTCCATCCAGTCTATTAATTGTTGCCGGGAAGCTAGAGTAAGTAGTTCGC
CAGTTAATAGTTTGCGCAACGTTGTTGCCATTGCTACAGGCATCGTGGTGTCACGCTCGTCGTTTGGTAT
GGCTTCATTCAGCTCCGGTTCCCAACGATCAAGGCGAGTTACATGATCCCCCATGTTGTGCAAAAAAGCG
GTTAGCTCCTTCGGTCCTCCGATCGTTGCCAGAAGTAAGTTGGCCGCAGTGTTATCACTCATGGTTATGG
CAGCACTGCATAATTCTCTTACTGTCATGCCATCCGTGAGATGCTTTTCTGTGACTGGTGAGTACTCAAC
CAAGTCATTCTGAGAATAGTGTATGCGGCGACCGAGTTGCTCTTGCCCGGCGTCAATACGGGATAATACC
GCGCCACATAGCAGAACTTTAAAAGTGCTCATCATTGGAAAACGTTCTTCGGGGCGTAAACTCTCAAGGA
TCTTACCGCTGTTGAGATCCAGTTCGATGTAACCCACTCGTGCACCCAACTGATCTTCAGCATCTTTTAC
TTTCACCAGCGTTTCTGGGTGAGCAAAAACAGGAAGGCAAAATGCCGCAAAAAAGGGAATAAGGGCGACA
CGGAAATGTTGAATACTCATTTTAGCTTCCTTAGCTCCTGAAAATCTCGATAACTCAAAAAATACGCCCG
GTAGTGATCTTATTTCATTATGGTGAAAGTTGGAACCTCTTACGTGCCGATCAAGTCAAAAGCCTCCGGT
CGGAGGCTTTTGACTTTCTGCTATGGAGGTCAGGTATGATTTAAATGGTCAGTTAGA
Features (pLannotate 1.2.2; 13 found; start..end, strand, type, name):
     10..417     +  promoter       TEF1 promoter: S. cerevisiae TEF1; promoter for EF-1α
    425..1297    +  CDS            R1A_SARS2 (fragment): Experimental evidence at protein level: Swiss-Prot protein existence level 1. [Non-structural protein 10]: Plays a pivotal role in viral transcription by stimulating both nsp14 3'-5' exoribonuclease and nsp16 2'-O-methyltransferase activities. Therefore plays an essential role in viral mRNAs cap methylation. From Severe acute respiratory syndrome coronavirus 2 (2019-nCoV) (SARS-CoV-2).
   1326..1498    +  terminator     CYC1 terminator (fragment): S. cerevisiae CYC1; transcription terminator for CYC1
   1534..1710    +  promoter       URA3 promoter (fragment): S. cerevisiae URA3
   1711..2514    +  CDS            URA3: orotidine-5'-phosphate decarboxylase, required for uracil biosynthesis; S. cerevisiae URA3; yeast auxotrophic marker, counterselectable with 5-fluoroorotic acid (5-FOA)
   2597..3579    -  rep_origin     2μ ori: yeast 2μ plasmid origin of replication
   3657..3686    +  terminator     T3Te terminator: phage T3 early transcription terminator
   3708..4295    +  rep_origin     ori: high-copy-number ColE1/pMB1/pBR322/pUC origin of replication
   4307..4334    -  terminator     T7Te terminator: phage T7 early transcription terminator
   4358..4549    -  CDS            rop: Rop protein, which maintains plasmids at low copy number; rop
   4550..5410    -  CDS            AmpR: β-lactamase; bla; confers resistance to ampicillin, carbenicillin, and related antibiotics
   5411..5513    -  promoter       cat promoter: promoter of the E. coli cat gene encoding chloramphenicol acetyltransferase
   5514..5545    -  terminator     tonB terminator: bidirectional E. coli tonB-P14 transcription terminator
