[The description below was written by a language model from this plasmid's Addgene catalogue record and pLannotate feature annotations shown in this document.]
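Description:
pGBW-m4046703 is an E. coli–yeast shuttle plasmid for expressing the SARS-CoV-2 non-structural protein nsp6 in Saccharomyces cerevisiae. In bacteria it is maintained through a ColE1/pUC-type high-copy origin and selected with ampicillin. The β-lactamase gene is annotated as being driven by a cat promoter, and the bacterial module is flanked by short insulating terminators (T3Te, T7Te and tonB). A short rop-like segment is also annotated next to AmpR, although the catalogue describes the plasmid as high copy. In yeast, the 2μ origin supports episomal multicopy replication. The URA3 marker, with its own promoter fragment, allows selection in ura3 auxotrophic strains on medium lacking uracil and can be counterselected with 5-FOA.

The payload is a single expression cassette in which the constitutive S. cerevisiae TEF1 promoter drives the nsp6 coding sequence, followed by a CYC1 terminator fragment. The insert is recorded as wild type, made by gene synthesis with a NotI site and based on the nsp6 reference protein derived from the ORF1ab polyprotein. Listing budding yeast alongside the virus as species may reflect the expression host, but the record does not say whether the sequence was codon-optimised. The automated annotation matches this region to a fragment of the replicase polyprotein 1a, but its accompanying text describes nsp10. That text is generic to the polyprotein entry and does not describe this insert. No epitope tags or reporters are annotated. The sequence comes from the depositor's NGS quality control, which may not fully cover the plasmid. The plasmid serves for constitutive nsp6 expression in yeast; the record names no more specific application.
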