Addgene plasmid #149215: pGBW-m4046703
Purpose: Yeast Expression plasmid for SARS-CoV-2 nsp6
Depositing lab: Ginkgo Bioworks & Benjie Chen. Depositing organization: Ginkgo Bioworks.
Backbone
  Vector backbone: AmpR; 2u URA3
  Backbone size w/o insert (bp): 4078
  Vector type: Yeast Expression
  Selectable markers: URA3
Growth in bacteria
  Bacterial resistance: Ampicillin, 100 μg/mL
  Growth temperature: 37°C
  Growth strain: DH5alpha
  Copy number: High Copy
Gene/Insert
  Gene/Insert name: SARS-CoV-2 nsp6
  Species: S. cerevisiae (budding yeast); Severe acute respiratory syndrome coronavirus 2
  Insert size (bp): 863
  Mutation: wt
  Entrez Gene: ORF1ab (a.k.a. GU280_gp01)
  Promoter: pTEF1
  Cloning method: Unknown
Resource information
  A portion of this plasmid was derived from a plasmid made by: GinkgoBioworks
Depositor comments: NCBI Reference Sequence: YP_009725302.1. Created by gene synthesis with Not1 site. NGS used for QC was performed by Ginkgo and may not fully cover the entire plasmid.
How to cite: pGBW-m4046703 was a gift from Ginkgo Bioworks & Benjie Chen (Addgene plasmid # 149215 ; http://n2t.net/addgene:149215 ; RRID:Addgene_149215)
